Addgene plasmid #224404: pBAD02_CBASS_Vibrio_campbellii
Purpose: For expression of the type I CBASS system encoded by Vibrio campbellii
Depositing lab: Philip Kranzusch. Depositing organization: Dana-Farber Cancer Institute. Publication: A large-scale type I CBASS antiphage screen identifies the phage prohead protease as a key determinant of immune activation and evasion. Richmond-Buccola D, Hobbs SJ, Garcia JM, Toyoda H, Gao J, Shao S, Lee ASY, Kranzusch PJ. Cell Host Microbe. 2024 Jul 10;32(7):1074-1088.e5. doi: 10.1016/j.chom.2024.05.021. Epub 2024 Jun 24. PubMed 38917809.
Backbone
  Vector backbone: pBAD02
  Vector type: Bacterial Expression
Growth in bacteria
  Bacterial resistance: Ampicillin, 100 μg/mL
  Growth temperature: 37°C
  Growth strain: DH5alpha
  Copy number: High Copy
Gene/Insert
  Gene/Insert name: Endonuclease_VcCdnG_AGS-C
  Species: Vibrio campbellii 051011F
  Cloning method: Gene Synthesis
Terms and licenses: Academic/Nonprofit Terms; Industry Terms: Not Available to Industry
Depositor comments: Genome sourced from Integrated Microbial Genomes & Microbiomes (IMG/M), Genome 2700989453
How to cite: pBAD02_CBASS_Vibrio_campbellii was a gift from Philip Kranzusch (Addgene plasmid # 224404 ; http://n2t.net/addgene:224404 ; RRID:Addgene_224404)
