[The description below was written by a language model from this plasmid's Addgene catalogue record and pLannotate feature annotations shown in this document.]
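Description:
pBAD02_CBASS_Vibrio_campbellii is a 6.4 kb bacterial expression plasmid built on the pBAD02 backbone for arabinose-inducible expression of a type I CBASS (cyclic oligonucleotide-based antiphage signaling system) operon from Vibrio campbellii 051011F. It replicates in E. coli from a ColE1/pMB1-type origin and is catalogued as high copy. Only a short fragment of the rop gene is detected, along with the pBR322 bom (basis of mobility) region. Selection is by ampicillin, through a β-lactamase gene driven by its own bla promoter.

The expression module follows the standard pBAD layout. The araC regulator is transcribed divergently from the araBAD promoter, so transcription of the downstream insert is kept low without L-arabinose and induced when it is added. The rrnB T1 and T2 terminators close the unit. The insert was made by gene synthesis from a genome sequence in a public microbial genome database and is named Endonuclease_VcCdnG_AGS-C. This name indicates an endonuclease effector, the CD-NTase enzyme VcCdnG, and an AGS-C domain component. The automated feature table does not annotate these coding sequences. It leaves a roughly 2.7 kb unannotated stretch between the promoter and the terminators, which is presumably where the operon sits, so gene order, boundaries and any tags cannot be confirmed from the record.

In CBASS defence, a CD-NTase senses phage infection and synthesises a nucleotide second messenger that activates an effector, typically killing or arresting the infected cell before the phage can finish replicating. The plasmid is intended for heterologous expression of this Vibrio system in a bacterial host, and it was deposited with a large-scale screen of type I CBASS antiphage activity and phage evasion.
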