Features (pLannotate 1.2.2; 9 found; start..end, strand, type, name):
    156..196     -  CDS            rop (fragment): Rop protein, which maintains plasmids at low copy number; rop
    318..1196    -  CDS            araC: L-arabinose regulatory protein; araC
   1223..1507    +  promoter       araBAD promoter: araBAD; promoter of the L-arabinose operon of E. coli; the araC regulatory gene is transcribed in the opposite direction (Guzman et al., 1995)
   4248..4319    +  terminator     rrnB T1 terminator: transcription terminator T1 from the E. coli rrnB gene
   4380..4407    +  terminator     rrnB T2 terminator: transcription terminator T2 from the E. coli rrnB gene
   4426..4517    +  promoter       AmpR promoter: bla
   4518..5378    +  CDS            AmpR: β-lactamase; bla; confers resistance to ampicillin, carbenicillin, and related antibiotics
   5549..6137    +  rep_origin     ori: high-copy-number ColE1/pMB1/pBR322/pUC origin of replication
   6323..54      -  misc_feature   bom (across the origin): basis of mobility region from pBR322
>Addgene plasmid #224404 | pBAD02_CBASS_Vibrio_campbellii | addgene full sequence | sequence record 444247 | Addgene NGS Result
ATAGTTAAGCCAGTATACACTCCGCTATCGCTACGTGACTGGGTCATGGCTGCGCCCCGACACCCGCCAA
CACCCGCTGACGCGCCCTGACGGGCTTGTCTGCTCCCGGCATCCGCTTACAGACAAGCTGTGACCGTCTC
CGGGAGCTGCATGTGTCAGAGGTTTTCACCGTCATCACCGAAACGCGCGAGGCAGCAGATCAATTCGCGC
GCGAAGGCGAAGCGGCATGCATAATGTGCCTGTCAAATGGACGAAGCAGGGATTCTGCAAACCCTATGCT
ACTCCGTCAAGCCGTCAATTGTCTGATTCGTTACCAATTATGACAACTTGACGGCTACATCATTCACTTT
TTCTTCACAACCGGCACGGAACTCGCTCGGGCTGGCCCCGGTGCATTTTTTAAATACCCGCGAGAAATAG
AGTTGATCGTCAAAACCAACATTGCGACCGACGGTGGCGATAGGCATCCGGGTGGTGCTCAAAAGCAGCT
TCGCCTGGCTGATACGTTGGTCCTCGCGCCAGCTTAAGACGCTAATCCCTAACTGCTGGCGGAAAAGATG
TGACAGACGCGACGGCGACAAGCAAACATGCTGTGCGACGCTGGCGATATCAAAATTGCTGTCTGCCAGG
TGATCGCTGATGTACTGACAAGCCTCGCGTACCCGATTATCCATCGGTGGATGGAGCGACTCGTTAATCG
CTTCCATGCGCCGCAGTAACAATTGCTCAAGCAGATTTATCGCCAGCAGCTCCGAATAGCGCCCTTCCCC
TTGCCCGGCGTTAATGATTTGCCCAAACAGGTCGCTGAAATGCGGCTGGTGCGCTTCATCCGGGCGAAAG
AACCCCGTATTGGCAAATATTGACGGCCAGTTAAGCCATTCATGCCAGTAGGCGCGCGGACGAAAGTAAA
CCCACTGGTGATACCATTCGCGAGCCTCCGGATGACGACCGTAGTGATGAATCTCTCCTGGCGGGAACAG
CAAAATATCACCCGGTCGGCAAACAAATTCTCGTCCCTGATTTTTCACCACCCCCTGACCGCGAATGGTG
AGATTGAGAATATAACCTTTCATTCCCAGCGGTCGGTCGATAAAAAAATCGAGATAACCGTTGGCCTCAA
TCGGCGTTAAACCCGCCACCAGATGGGCATTAAACGAGTATCCCGGCAGCAGGGGATCATTTTGCGCTTC
AGCCATACTTTTCATACTCCCGCCATTCAGAGAAGAAACCAATTGTCCATATTGCATCAGACATTGCCGT
CACTGCGTCTTTTACTGGCTCTTCTCGCTAACCAAACCGGTAACCCCGCTTATTAAAAGCATTCTGTAAC
AAAGCGGGACCAAAGCCATGACAAAAACGCGTAACAAAAGTGTCTATAATCACGGCAGAAAAGTCCACAT
TGATTATTTGCACGGCGTCACACTTTGCTATGCCATAGCATTTTTATCCATAAGATTAGCGGATCCTACC
TGACGCTTTTTATCGCAACTCTCTACTGTTTCTCCATACCCGTTTTTTGGGCTAACAGGAGGAATTAACC
ATGGCAAAAGAAGTTACTAGGTACATAAAAGAAAAAGTTAAAACTGCACTGTGGGGAAAGTCAGCGGGTA
GGTGTCAATTTAATGGTTGTAATAGACCTCTTTACCAATCCCCAATCACATTGGAACAAGTAAATATATC
AGAAGCAGCTCACATCTATTCGTTTTCCAAAGATGGCCCGCGTGGGTGGGGGCCGTTAGTTACGAATAAA
GAGGCTCTGAACGATGTTGATAACTTGATGCTTATGTGTCACGACTGTCACAAAACCATAGATCAAGATA
AAAAAGGGGAAAAGTACTCAGCAGAGCTTCTACTAAAGTGGAAGAAAGAACATGAGCATCGTGTCTGGAC
AGTTGCAGGTATTAATCCTTCAAATAAGTCTCATGTAATTTTTTATGGCGCTAACATAGGCGAACAAATG
TCCCCTTTGCAATACCAAGAAGCCGTAAATGCTATGTTCCCCTCTAAGTACCCCTATAGTGTAGACGCCA
TAGAGCTATCAATGTCCAGTAGTCTAAAAGACAAAGATCAAGAGTTTTGGATTGCTGAATCAAAGCATTT
AGAAGAAATATTTAACCAGCAAATAACTCCTAAGTTGAGCTTAAGCGACTGTAATCATTTCTCACTATTT
TCTCTAGCGCCAATGCCTTTACTGATAAAGCTTGGTTGCTTGTTTACGGATAAAGTTGACGTTGAAACTT
ATCAACCCATCAGAGAGCCAAAGACTTGGCGGTGGCAATCTCCCCCCGATGATTTTGAGTTTGATGTAAC
AATACCTGATGTAGTAAAGCAATCTCCTGTGTTGGTACTTTCATTGAGTGCACATATCGATCACAGTCGA
GTTTATGATGTACTGGGTCACGATGTTGATATATGGGAGGTTAGTACTCCTATAGACTTTCAACATAACG
ATTTTATTAGAGCACCTGAACAGCTATCAAAGTTTAGAGTGACAATGAGAAAACTCTTAGAAAAGATATC
TGCTCAATATGGCTTAGATGTTCAACTAAAAGTCTTTCCTGCTATGCCTGTTTCATGTTCCGTAGAACTG
GGGCGTGTTCGGATGCCAAAAGCAAGTATGCCTTGGGAGATATTTGACCAAAGTTATTCAACTAAAGTGT
TTGAACCAACAATAACAATACAGGGAGGTAAGTGATGACTAATCTCGTTACAAGAGAAGAAGCCCTTTTG
GAGGCAGCAAGGAAACTAGATATTGCCCCCCACAAGTATCGTCAAGCTATTGAGCGCTTTAACTCAATGA
AAGCTCACCTAGAACAAGGAGTTTATCCAGGAACCATGCGAGTACCAGAAGTGTACTTGCAAGGATCGTT
CAAACTGGGAACAGAAATTCGTCCATTTAAAAATAGCAAAGATGCAGACTATGACATTGATTTAGTCTGC
AATCTCGCTCATTCGAAACAGCACGTACAACCAAGTACTGTGAAAGAGCAAGTCGGTGATAGGATCAGAC
AAAACGGAACTTACGCAAGATTGCTCGATGATGAGGGTAAGCGCTGTTGGACTTTAAATTATGCTGAAGA
AGATGGAATTGGCTTCCATATGGATGTATTGCCTTCGATATCTGAAAGCGGTCTACTGGCGCACAGTTCT
GCTATTGCTGCGACAAATAAAAATGAACAAGAACAATATTCTTGGACAACAAGCAATCCCAAAGGCTTCG
CACAATGGTTTTATGAAAAAAATGGGGTTGCATTTGAACGGGAAAAACTAACTCAGAAAACGCAAATCTT
TAACAACCAGCGGCAGATGTACGGTTCCGTCAATGATGTGCCTAACATTCATGTAAAAACGCCTTTGCAA
AGGGCAATTCAACTACTTAAGCGACATCGTGACGTTAGGTTTTCTCAGTCTGAAGTAGAAAACTTCAAGC
CTATTTCCATGATCATTAGTGTTCTTGCGGCAAAGTGCTACCAAAATGAGACGACAATTTTTGAAACTTT
ACGAAATCTAATTTCGCGGCTAGAGCAGCAAGCTAATCAGTTAAGCTCCCAGTTTATATATAACCAGCTT
GATGCAAGTTCACTTTACTCATTAATTACACGCACGCAGGATGGAAAGTGGATAATTTCCAATCCAACAA
ATCCAGGAGAGAACTTTGCTGATAGATGGCATGAAGATGATCATGCAAGGGCCAAGGCATTTTTCCAATG
GATTGGATGGCTTCGAGATGACTTGATAAATATCAATCACCTAGTTGAAAGTGATTTGTTTACCAAGTCT
TTAGTTAATGTTTATAGACCAACGAACCTTCCAGCTTTAAATTTTCAGGTCTCGCACAAAGATACGGGCA
GCTGGCCGATAGTATTAAACCCTTCTTATAGTGCATCGGTTAAGGGAAGCTATAAAACGAATGTATTTTG
GAAAGGGTTTAAGTCGGGTCAATCACTACTGAAAGGTAAACAACTTAAATTTAAGCTTCAAACTGATGTT
CCTAGGCCGTTTGACGTATATTGGCAAGTTGTCAATACGGGGCAGGAAGCAAGAGAAGCGAGACAGCTCC
GAGGTGAAATCTCTGAACATGTGAATACCTCAAGTTCCGAAATTTTTAGAACTGAGTCAACCTCGTATAT
AGGTGATCACTGGGTTGAAGGTTTCATTATCAAGAATGGTGTATGTGTTGCAAAAACAGGAGAATTTATT
GTTAGCGTGAGAGATACATATACAAGATGATAAGAATTCCCAGGCATCAAATAAAACGAAAGGCTCAGTC
GAAAGACTGGGCCTTTCGTTTTATCTGTTGTTTGTCGGTGAACGCTCTCCAGCTGGTACCATATGGCGGG
CAGGACGCCCGCCATAAACTGCCAGGCATCAAATTAAGCAGAAGGCCATCCTGACGGATGGCCTTTTTGC
GTTTCTACAAACTCTTTTGTTTATTTTTCTAAATACATTCAAATATGTATCCGCTCATGAGACAATAACC
CTGATAAATGCTTCAATAATATTGAAAAAGGAAGAGTATGAGTATTCAACATTTCCGTGTCGCCCTTATT
CCCTTTTTTGCGGCATTTTGCCTTCCTGTTTTTGCTCACCCAGAAACGCTGGTGAAAGTAAAAGATGCTG
AAGATCAGTTGGGTGCACGAGTGGGTTACATCGAACTGGATCTCAACAGCGGTAAGATCCTTGAGAGTTT
TCGCCCCGAAGAACGTTTTCCAATGATGAGCACTTTTAAAGTTCTGCTATGTGGCGCGGTATTATCCCGT
GTTGACGCCGGGCAAGAGCAACTCGGTCGCCGCATACACTATTCTCAGAATGACTTGGTTGAGTACTCAC
CAGTCACAGAAAAGCATCTTACGGATGGCATGACAGTAAGAGAATTATGCAGTGCTGCCATAACCATGAG
TGATAACACTGCGGCCAACTTACTTCTGACAACGATCGGAGGACCGAAGGAGCTAACCGCTTTTTTGCAC
AACATGGGGGATCATGTAACTCGCCTTGATCGTTGGGAACCGGAGCTGAATGAAGCCATACCAAACGACG
AGCGTGACACCACGATGCCTGTAGCAATGGCAACAACGTTGCGCAAACTATTAACTGGCGAACTACTTAC
TCTAGCTTCCCGGCAACAATTAATAGACTGGATGGAGGCGGATAAAGTTGCAGGACCACTTCTGCGCTCG
GCCCTTCCGGCTGGCTGGTTTATTGCTGATAAATCTGGAGCCGGTGAGCGTGGGTCTCGCGGTATCATTG
CAGCACTGGGGCCAGATGGTAAGCCCTCCCGTATCGTAGTTATCTACACGACGGGGAGTCAGGCAACTAT
GGATGAACGAAATAGACAGATCGCTGAGATAGGTGCCTCACTGATTAAGCATTGGTAACTGTCAGACCAA
GTTTACTCATATATACTTTAGATTGATTTAAAACTTCATTTTTAATTTAAAAGGATCTAGGTGAAGATCC
TTTTTGATAATCTCATGACCAAAATCCCTTAACGTGAGTTTTCGTTCCACTGAGCGTCAGACCCCGTAGA
AAAGATCAAAGGATCTTCTTGAGATCCTTTTTTTCTGCGCGTAATCTGCTGCTTGCAAACAAAAAAACCA
CCGCTACCAGCGGTGGTTTGTTTGCCGGATCAAGAGCTACCAACTCTTTTTCCGAAGGTAACTGGCTTCA
GCAGAGCGCAGATACCAAATACTGTCCTTCTAGTGTAGCCGTAGTTAGGCCACCACTTCAAGAACTCTGT
AGCACCGCCTACATACCTCGCTCTGCTAATCCTGTTACCAGTGGCTGCTGCCAGTGGCGATAAGTCGTGT
CTTACCGGGTTGGACTCAAGACGATAGTTACCGGATAAGGCGCAGCGGTCGGGCTGAACGGGGGGTTCGT
GCACACAGCCCAGCTTGGAGCGAACGACCTACACCGAACTGAGATACCTACAGCGTGAGCTATGAGAAAG
CGCCACGCTTCCCGAAGGGAGAAAGGCGGACAGGTATCCGGTAAGCGGCAGGGTCGGAACAGGAGAGCGC
ACGAGGGAGCTTCCAGGGGGAAACGCCTGGTATCTTTATAGTCCTGTCGGGTTTCGCCACCTCTGACTTG
AGCGTCGATTTTTGTGATGCTCGTCAGGGGGGCGGAGCCTATGGAAAAACGCCAGCAACGCGGCCTTTTT
ACGGTTCCTGGCCTTTTGCTGGCCTTTTGCTCACATGTTCTTTCCTGCGTTATCCCCTGATTCTGTGGAT
AACCGTATTACCGCCTTTGAGTGAGCTGATACCGCTCGCCGCAGCCGAACGACCGAGCGCAGCGAGTCAG
TGAGCGAGGAAGCGGAAGAGCGCCTGATGCGGTATTTTCTCCTTACGCATCTGTGCGGTATTTCACACCG
CATATGGTGCACTCTCAGTACAATCTGCTCTGATGCCGC
